Addgene plasmid #59699: pGEX-GP-2-KDM4A double Tudor
Purpose: Contains histone modification interacting domain (KDM4A double Tudor)
Depositing lab: Albert Jeltsch. Depositing organization: Universitaet Stuttgart. Publication: Application of histone modification-specific interaction domains as an alternative to antibodies. Kungulovski G, Kycia I, Tamas R, Jurkowska RZ, Kudithipudi S, Henry C, Reinhardt R, Labhart P, Jeltsch A. Genome Res. 2014 Nov;24(11):1842-53. doi: 10.1101/gr.170985.113. Epub 2014 Oct 9. PubMed 25301795.
Backbone
  Vector backbone: pGEX-6p-2
  Total vector size (bp): 5548
  Vector type: Bacterial Expression
  Selectable markers: Ampicilin
Growth in bacteria
  Bacterial resistance: Ampicillin, 100 μg/mL
  Growth temperature: 37°C
  Growth strain: XL1 Blue
  Copy number: Unknown
Gene/Insert
  Gene/Insert name: KDM4A double Tudor
  Species: H. sapiens (human)
  Insert size (bp): 611
  Entrez Gene: KDM4A (a.k.a. JHDM3A, JMJD2, JMJD2A, TDRD14A)
  Promoter: tac promoter
  Tag / fusion protein: GST (N terminal on backbone)
  Cloning method: Restriction Enzyme; 5′ cloning site BamHI (unknown if destroyed); 3′ cloning site XhoI (unknown if destroyed)
  Sequencing primers: 5′ GGGCTGGCAAGCCACGTTTGGTG; 3′ CCGGGAGCTGCATGTGTCAGAGG
Terms and licenses: Academic/Nonprofit Terms; Industry Terms: Not Available to Industry
Depositor comments: The discrepancies found in the QC sequence do not have any functional consequence.
How to cite: pGEX-GP-2-KDM4A double Tudor was a gift from Albert Jeltsch (Addgene plasmid # 59699 ; http://n2t.net/addgene:59699 ; RRID:Addgene_59699)
