[The description below was written by a language model from this plasmid's Addgene catalogue record and pLannotate feature annotations shown in this document.]
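Description:
pGEX-GP-2-KDM4A double Tudor is a bacterial expression plasmid built on the pGEX-6p-2 backbone for producing a GST-tagged fragment of human KDM4A (also known as JMJD2A/JHDM3A) in E. coli. It replicates from a ColE1/pMB1-type origin and is selected with ampicillin through the β-lactamase (AmpR) gene under its own promoter. The catalogue lists the plasmid at about 5.5 kb, and the depositor's full sequence is of closely similar length. Small fragments of rop, bom and yciV, along with a lac promoter/operator and lacZα segment downstream of lacI, appear in the annotation as backbone remnants rather than functional parts of the design.

The expression cassette consists of the hybrid tac promoter followed by a lac operator, driving an open reading frame that begins with Schistosoma japonicum glutathione S-transferase and continues, after a short linker, into the KDM4A fragment cloned between BamHI and XhoI. The record gives the insert as roughly 600 bp, encoding the double Tudor domain, a histone modification interacting module. The demethylase portion of the protein is not included. A plasmid-borne lacI gene under the lacIq promoter supplies abundant lac repressor, keeping the tac promoter silent until it is relieved by IPTG. The N-terminal GST allows affinity capture of the fusion on glutathione resin.

According to the record, the construct supplies a recombinant histone-mark reading domain, in work that applied such domains as alternatives to histone modification-specific antibodies. The depositor notes that discrepancies seen in the quality-control sequence have no functional consequence.
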