Features (pLannotate 1.2.2; 17 found; start..end, strand, type, name):
      6..107     -  CDS            yciV (fragment): RNAAM_ECOLI - Also known as trpH From Escherichia coli (strain K12).
    183..211     +  promoter       tac promoter: strong E. coli promoter; hybrid between the trp and lac UV5 promoters
    219..235     +  protein_bind   lac operator: The lac repressor binds to the lac operator to inhibit transcription in E. coli. This inhibition can be relieved by adding lactose or isopropyl-β-D-thiogalactopyranoside (IPTG). lac repressor encoded by lacI
    258..911     +  CDS            GST26_SCHJA: Experimental evidence at protein level: Swiss-Prot protein existence level 1. GST isoenzymes appear to play a central role in the parasite detoxification system. Other functions are also suspected including a role in increasing the solubility of haematin in the parasite gut. From Schistosoma japonicum (Blood fluke).
    951..1496    +  CDS            KDM4A (fragment): KDM4A_HUMAN - Also known as JHDM3A, JMJD2, JMJD2A, KIAA0677. Experimental evidence at protein level: Swiss-Prot protein existence level 1. [Isoform 2]: Crucial for muscle differentiation, promotes transcriptional activation of the Myog gene by directing the removal of repressive chromatin marks at its promoter. Lacks the N-terminal demethylase domain. From Homo sapiens (Human).
   1547..1586    +  CDS            rop (fragment): Rop protein, which maintains plasmids at low copy number; rop
   1688..1728    +  misc_feature   bom (fragment): basis of mobility region from pBR322
   1833..1937    +  promoter       AmpR promoter: bla
   1938..2798    +  CDS            AmpR: β-lactamase; bla; confers resistance to ampicillin, carbenicillin, and related antibiotics
   2969..3557    +  rep_origin     ori: high-copy-number ColE1/pMB1/pBR322/pUC origin of replication
   3743..3794    -  misc_feature   bom (fragment): basis of mobility region from pBR322
   3801..3878    +  promoter       lacIq promoter: lacI (mutant); In the lacIq allele, a single base change in the promoter boosts expression of the lacI gene about 10-fold.
   3879..4961    +  CDS            lacI: lac repressor; lacI; The lac repressor binds to the lac operator to inhibit transcription in E. coli. This inhibition can be relieved by adding lactose or isopropyl-β-D-thiogalactopyranoside (IPTG).
   4974..4995    +  protein_bind   CAP binding site: CAP binding activates transcription in the presence of cAMP. E. coli catabolite activator protein
   5010..5040    +  promoter       lac promoter: promoter for the E. coli lac operon
   5048..5064    +  protein_bind   lac operator: The lac repressor binds to the lac operator to inhibit transcription in E. coli. This inhibition can be relieved by adding lactose or isopropyl-β-D-thiogalactopyranoside (IPTG). lac repressor encoded by lacI
   5084..5257    +  CDS            lacZα: LacZα fragment of β-galactosidase; lacZ fragment
>Addgene plasmid #59699 | pGEX-GP-2-KDM4A double Tudor | depositor full sequence | sequence record 93446 | pGEX-GP-2-KDM4A double Tudor sequence 5530 bps
ACGTTATCGACTGCACGGTGCACCAATGCTTCTGGCGTCAGGCAGCCATCGGAAGCTGTGGTATGGCTGT
GCAGGTCGTAAATCACTGCATAATTCGTGTCGCTCAAGGCGCACTCCCGTTCTGGATAATGTTTTTTGCG
CCGACATCATAACGGTTCTGGCAAATATTCTGAAATGAGCTGTTGACAATTAATCATCGGCTCGTATAAT
GTGTGGAATTGTGAGCGGATAACAATTTCACACAGGAAACAGTATTCATGTCCCCTATACTAGGTTATTG
GAAAATTAAGGGCCTTGTGCAACCCACTCGACTTCTTTTGGAATATCTTGAAGAAAAATATGAAGAGCAT
TTGTATGAGCGCGATGAAGGTGATAAATGGCGAAACAAAAAGTTTGAATTGGGTTTGGAGTTTCCCAATC
TTCCTTATTATATTGATGGTGATGTTAAATTAACACAGTCTATGGCCATCATACGTTATATAGCTGACAA
GCACAACATGTTGGGTGGTTGTCCAAAAGAGCGTGCAGAGATTTCAATGCTTGAAGGAGCGGTTTTGGAT
ATTAGATACGGTGTTTCGAGAATTGCATATAGTAAAGACTTTGAAACTCTCAAAGTTGATTTTCTTAGCA
AGCTACCTGAAATGCTGAAAATGTTCGAAGATCGTTTATGTCATAAAACATATTTAAATGGTGATCATGT
AACCCATCCTGACTTCATGTTGTATGACGCTCTTGATGTTGTTTTATACATGGACCCAATGTGCCTGGAT
GCGTTCCCAAAATTAGTTTGTTTTAAAAAACGTATTGAAGCTATCCCACAAATTGATAAGTACTTGAAAT
CCAGCAAGTATATAGCATGGCCTTTGCAGGGCTGGCAAGCCACGTTTGGTGGTGGCGACCATCCTCCAAA
ATCGGATCTGGAAGTTCTGTTCCAGGGGCCCCTGGGATCCGTGATGATGCAGCCTGACGACTGGCCTTTT
GTGGTCTTCATTACCTGCTTTCGGCACAAGATTCCTAATTTGGAGCGTGCCAAGGGGGCCTTGCAAAGCA
TCACTGCAGGCCAGAAAGTCATTAGCAAGCATAAGAACGGGCGCTTCTACCAGTGTGAAGTGGTCAGGCT
CACCACCGAGACCTTCTATGAAGTCAACTTTGATGATGGCTCCTTCAGCGACAATCTTTATCCTGAGGAC
ATAGTGAGCCAGGACTGTCTCCAGTTTGGTCCTCCTGCTGAAGGGGAAGTGGTCCAAGTGAGATGGACAG
ACGGCCAAGTCTATGGAGCCAAGTTTGTGGCCTCCCACCCTATCCAAATGTACCAGGTGGAGTTTGAGGA
TGGCTCACAACTTGTGGTTAAGAGAGATGATGTATACACACTGGATGAAGAGCTTCCCAAGAGAGTCAAA
TCTAGACTGTCAGTAGCCTCAGACATGCGCTTCAATGAGATTTTCACAGAGAAAGAGGTTAAGCAAGAAA
AGAAACGGCAACGAGTTATCAACTCATAAGAATTCCCGGGTCGACTCGAGCGGCCGCATCGTGACTGACT
GACGATCTGCCTCGCGCGTTTCGGTGATGACGGTGAAAACCTCTGACACATGCAGCTCCCGGAGACGGTC
ACAGCTTGTCTGTAAGCGGATGCCGGGAGCAGACAAGCCCGTCAGGGCGCGTCAGCGGGTGTTGGCGGGT
GTCGGGGCGCAGCCATGACCCAGTCACGTAGCGATAGCGGAGTGTATAATTCTTGAAGACGAAAGGGCCT
CGTGATACGCCTATTTTTATAGGTTAATGTCATGATAATAATGGTTTCTTAGACGTCAGGTGGCACTTTT
CGGGGAAATGTGCGCGGAACCCCTATTTGTTTATTTTTCTAAATACATTCAAATATGTATCCGCTCATGA
GACAATAACCCTGATAAATGCTTCAATAATATTGAAAAAGGAAGAGTATGAGTATTCAACATTTCCGTGT
CGCCCTTATTCCCTTTTTTGCGGCATTTTGCCTTCCTGTTTTTGCTCACCCAGAAACGCTGGTGAAAGTA
AAAGATGCTGAAGATCAGTTGGGTGCACGAGTGGGTTACATCGAACTGGATCTCAACAGCGGTAAGATCC
TTGAGAGTTTTCGCCCCGAAGAACGTTTTCCAATGATGAGCACTTTTAAAGTTCTGCTATGTGGCGCGGT
ATTATCCCGTGTTGACGCCGGGCAAGAGCAACTCGGTCGCCGCATACACTATTCTCAGAATGACTTGGTT
GAGTACTCACCAGTCACAGAAAAGCATCTTACGGATGGCATGACAGTAAGAGAATTATGCAGTGCTGCCA
TAACCATGAGTGATAACACTGCGGCCAACTTACTTCTGACAACGATCGGAGGACCGAAGGAGCTAACCGC
TTTTTTGCACAACATGGGGGATCATGTAACTCGCCTTGATCGTTGGGAACCGGAGCTGAATGAAGCCATA
CCAAACGACGAGCGTGACACCACGATGCCTGCAGCAATGGCAACAACGTTGCGCAAACTATTAACTGGCG
AACTACTTACTCTAGCTTCCCGGCAACAATTAATAGACTGGATGGAGGCGGATAAAGTTGCAGGACCACT
TCTGCGCTCGGCCCTTCCGGCTGGCTGGTTTATTGCTGATAAATCTGGAGCCGGTGAGCGTGGGTCTCGC
GGTATCATTGCAGCACTGGGGCCAGATGGTAAGCCCTCCCGTATCGTAGTTATCTACACGACGGGGAGTC
AGGCAACTATGGATGAACGAAATAGACAGATCGCTGAGATAGGTGCCTCACTGATTAAGCATTGGTAACT
GTCAGACCAAGTTTACTCATATATACTTTAGATTGATTTAAAACTTCATTTTTAATTTAAAAGGATCTAG
GTGAAGATCCTTTTTGATAATCTCATGACCAAAATCCCTTAACGTGAGTTTTCGTTCCACTGAGCGTCAG
ACCCCGTAGAAAAGATCAAAGGATCTTCTTGAGATCCTTTTTTTCTGCGCGTAATCTGCTGCTTGCAAAC
AAAAAAACCACCGCTACCAGCGGTGGTTTGTTTGCCGGATCAAGAGCTACCAACTCTTTTTCCGAAGGTA
ACTGGCTTCAGCAGAGCGCAGATACCAAATACTGTCCTTCTAGTGTAGCCGTAGTTAGGCCACCACTTCA
AGAACTCTGTAGCACCGCCTACATACCTCGCTCTGCTAATCCTGTTACCAGTGGCTGCTGCCAGTGGCGA
TAAGTCGTGTCTTACCGGGTTGGACTCAAGACGATAGTTACCGGATAAGGCGCAGCGGTCGGGCTGAACG
GGGGGTTCGTGCACACAGCCCAGCTTGGAGCGAACGACCTACACCGAACTGAGATACCTACAGCGTGAGC
TATGAGAAAGCGCCACGCTTCCCGAAGGGAGAAAGGCGGACAGGTATCCGGTAAGCGGCAGGGTCGGAAC
AGGAGAGCGCACGAGGGAGCTTCCAGGGGGAAACGCCTGGTATCTTTATAGTCCTGTCGGGTTTCGCCAC
CTCTGACTTGAGCGTCGATTTTTGTGATGCTCGTCAGGGGGGCGGAGCCTATGGAAAAACGCCAGCAACG
CGGCCTTTTTACGGTTCCTGGCCTTTTGCTGGCCTTTTGCTCACATGTTCTTTCCTGCGTTATCCCCTGA
TTCTGTGGATAACCGTATTACCGCCTTTGAGTGAGCTGATACCGCTCGCCGCAGCCGAACGACCGAGCGC
AGCGAGTCAGTGAGCGAGGAAGCGGAAGAGCGCCTGATGCGGTATTTTCTCCTTACGCATCTGTGCGGTA
TTTCACACCGCATAAATTCCGACACCATCGAATGGTGCAAAACCTTTCGCGGTATGGCATGATAGCGCCC
GGAAGAGAGTCAATTCAGGGTGGTGAATGTGAAACCAGTAACGTTATACGATGTCGCAGAGTATGCCGGT
GTCTCTTATCAGACCGTTTCCCGCGTGGTGAACCAGGCCAGCCACGTTTCTGCGAAAACGCGGGAAAAAG
TGGAAGCGGCGATGGCGGAGCTGAATTACATTCCCAACCGCGTGGCACAACAACTGGCGGGCAAACAGTC
GTTGCTGATTGGCGTTGCCACCTCCAGTCTGGCCCTGCACGCGCCGTCGCAAATTGTCGCGGCGATTAAA
TCTCGCGCCGATCAACTGGGTGCCAGCGTGGTGGTGTCGATGGTAGAACGAAGCGGCGTCGAAGCCTGTA
AAGCGGCGGTGCACAATCTTCTCGCGCAACGCGTCAGTGGGCTGATCATTAACTATCCGCTGGATGACCA
GGATGCCATTGCTGTGGAAGCTGCCTGCACTAATGTTCCGGCGTTATTTCTTGATGTCTCTGACCAGACA
CCCATCAACAGTATTATTTTCTCCCATGAAGACGGTACGCGACTGGGCGTGGAGCATCTGGTCGCATTGG
GTCACCAGCAAATCGCGCTGTTAGCGGGCCCATTAAGTTCTGTCTCGGCGCGTCTGCGTCTGGCTGGCTG
GCATAAATATCTCACTCGCAATCAAATTCAGCCGATAGCGGAACGGGAAGGCGACTGGAGTGCCATGTCC
GGTTTTCAACAAACCATGCAAATGCTGAATGAGGGCATCGTTCCCACTGCGATGCTGGTTGCCAACGATC
AGATGGCGCTGGGCGCAATGCGCGCCATTACCGAGTCCGGGCTGCGCGTTGGTGCGGATATCTCGGTAGT
GGGATACGACGATACCGAAGACAGCTCATGTTATATCCCGCCGTCAACCACCATCAAACAGGATTTTCGC
CTGCTGGGGCAAACCAGCGTGGACCGCTTGCTGCAACTCTCTCAGGGCCAGGCGGTGAAGGGCAATCAGC
TGTTGCCCGTCTCACTGGTGAAAAGAAAAACCACCCTGGCGCCCAATACGCAAACCGCCTCTCCCCGCGC
GTTGGCCGATTCATTAATGCAGCTGGCACGACAGGTTTCCCGACTGGAAAGCGGGCAGTGAGCGCAACGC
AATTAATGTGAGTTAGCTCACTCATTAGGCACCCCAGGCTTTACACTTTATGCTTCCGGCTCGTATGTTG
TGTGGAATTGTGAGCGGATAACAATTTCACACAGGAAACAGCTATGACCATGATTACGGATTCACTGGCC
GTCGTTTTACAACGTCGTGACTGGGAAAACCCTGGCGTTACCCAACTTAATCGCCTTGCAGCACATCCCC
CTTTCGCCAGCTGGCGTAATAGCGAAGAGGCCCGCACCGATCGCCCTTCCCAACAGTTGCGCAGCCTGAA
TGGCGAATGGCGCTTTGCCTGGTTTCCGGCACCAGAAGCGGTGCCGGAAAGCTGGCTGGAGTGCGATCTT
CCTGAGGCCGATACTGTCGTCGTCCCCTCAAACTGGCAGATGCACGGTTACGATGCGCCCATCTACACCA
ACGTAACCTATCCCATTACGGTCAATCCGCCGTTTGTTCCCACGGAGAATCCGACGGGTTGTTACTCGCT
CACATTTAATGTTGATGAAAGCTGGCTACAGGAAGGCCAGACGCGAATTATTTTTGATGGCGTTGGAATT
