>Addgene plasmid #59699 | pGEX-GP-2-KDM4A double Tudor | depositor partial sequence | sequence record 93447 | KDM4A double Tudor orf
GGATCCACTGCCTTCCATGTGAGCTGCGCCCAGGCTGCCGGTGTGATGATGCAGCCTGACGACTGGCCTT
TTGTGGTCTTCATTACCTGCTTTCGGCACAAGATTCCTAATTTGGAGCGTGCCAAGGGGGCCTTGCAAAG
CATCACTGCAGGCCAGAAAGTCATTAGCAAGCATAAGAACGGGCGCTTCTACCAGTGTGAAGTGGTCAGG
CTCACCACCGAGACCTTCTATGAAGTCAACTTTGATGATGGCTCCTTCAGCGACAATCTTTATCCTGAGG
ACATAGTGAGCCAGGACTGTCTCCAGTTTGGTCCTCCTGCTGAAGGGGAAGTGGTCCAAGTGAGATGGAC
AGACGGCCAAGTCTATGGAGCCAAGTTTGTGGCCTCCCACCCTATCCAAATGTACCAGGTGGAGTTTGAG
GATGGCTCACAACTTGTGGTTAAGAGAGATGATGTATACACACTGGATGAAGAGCTTCCCAAGAGAGTCA
AATCTAGACTGTCAGTAGCCTCAGACATGCGCTTCAATGAGATTTTCACAGAGAAAGAGGTTAAGCAAGA
AAAGAAACGGCAACGAGTTATCAACTCACTCGAGCGGCCGCATCGTGACTG
