>Addgene plasmid #59699 | pGEX-GP-2-KDM4A double Tudor | addgene partial sequence | sequence record 95296 | pGEX5 5'-GGGCTGGCAAGCCACGTTTGGTG-3'
CTGGAAGTTCTGTTCCAGGGGCCCCTGGGATCCGTGATGATGCAGCCTGACGACTGGCCTTTTGTGGTCT
TCATTACCTGCTTTCGGCACAAGATTCCTAATTTGGAGCGTGCCAAGGGGGCCTTGCAAAGCATCACTGC
AGGCCAGAAAGTCATTAGCAAGCATAAGAACGGGCGCTTCTACCAGTGTGAAGTGGTCAGGCTCACCACC
GAGACCTTCTATGAAGTCAACTTTGATGATGGCTCCTTCAGCGACAATCTTTATCCTGAGGACATAGTGA
GCCAGGACTGTCTCCAGTTTGGTCCTCCTGCTGAAGGGGAAGTGGTCCAAGTGAGATGGACAGACGGCCA
AGTCTATGGAGCCAAGTTTGTGGCCTCCCACCCTATCCAAATGTACCAGGTGGAGTTTGAGGATGGCTCA
CAACTTGTGGTTAAGAGAGATGATGTATACACACTGGATGAAGAGCTTCCCAAGAGAGTCAAATCTAGAC
TGTCAGTAGCCTCAGACATGCGCTTCAATGAGATTTTCACAGAGAAAGAGGTTAAGCAAGAAAAGAAACG
GCAACGAGTTATCAACTCATAAGAATTCCCGGGTCGACTCGAGCGGCCGCATCGTGACTGACTGACGATC
TGCCTCGCGCGTTTCGGTGATGACGGTGAAAACCTCTGACACATGCAGCTCCCGGAGACGGTCACAGCCT
TGTCTGTAA
