>Addgene plasmid #59699 | pGEX-GP-2-KDM4A double Tudor | addgene partial sequence | sequence record 95297 | pGEX3 5'-CCGGGAGCTGCATGTGTCAGAGG-3'
CAGTCAGTCACGATGCGGCCGCTCGAGTCGACCCGGGAATTCATATGAGTTGATAACTCGTTGCCGTTTC
TTTTCTTGCTTAACCTCTTTCTCTGTGAAAATCTCATTGAAGCGCATGTCTGAGGCTACTGACAGTCTAG
ATTTGACTCTCTTGGGAAGCTCTTCATCCAGTGTGTATACATCATCTCTCTTAACCACAAGTTGTGAGCC
ATCCTCAAACTCCACCTGGTACATTTGGATAGGGTGGGAGGCCACAAACTTGGCTCCATAGACTTGGCCG
TCTGTCCATCTCACTTGGACCACTTCCCCTTCAGCAGGAGGACCAAACTGGAGACAGTCCTGGCTCACTA
TGTCCTCAGGATAAAGATTGTCGCTGAAGGAGCCATCATCAAAGTTGACTTCATAGAAGGTCTCGGTGGT
GAGCCTGACCACTTCACACTGGTAGAAGCGCCCGTTCTTATGCTTGCTAATGACTTTCTGGCCTGCAGTG
ATGCTTTGCAAGGCCCCCTTGGCACGCTCCAAATTAGGAATCTTGTGCCGAAAGCAGGTAATGAAGACCA
CAAAAGGCCAGTCGTCAGGCTGCATCATCACGGATCCCAGGGGCCCCTGGAACAGAACTTCCAGATCCGA
TTTTGGAGGATGGTCGCCACCACCAAACGTGGCTTGCCAGCCCTGCAAAGGCCATGCTATATACTTGCTG
GATTTCAAGTACTTATCAATTTGTGGGATAGCTTCAATACGTTTTTTAAAACA
