>Addgene plasmid #59699 | pGEX-GP-2-KDM4A double Tudor | addgene partial sequence | sequence record 95298 | pEXT20-F2 5'-GCATAATTCGTGTCGC-3'
GGCAAATATTCTGAAATGAGCTGTTGACAATTAATCATCGGCTCGTATAATGTGTGGAATTGTGAGCGGA
TAACAATTTCACACAGGAAACAGTATTCATGTCCCCTATACTAGGTTATTGGAAAATTAAGGGCCTTGTG
CAACCCACTCGACTTCTTTTGGAATATCTTGAAGAAAAATATGAAGAGCATTTGTATGAGCGCGATGAAG
GTGATAAATGGCGAAACAAAAAGTTTGAATTGGGTTTGGAGTTTCCCAATCTTCCTTATTATATTGATGG
TGATGTTAAATTAACACAGTCTATGGCCATCATACGTTATATAGCTGACAAGCACAACATGTTGGGTGGT
TGTCCAAAAGAGCGTGCAGAGATTTCAATGCTTGAAGGAGCGGTTTTGGATATTAGATACGGTGTTTCGA
GAATTGCATATAGTAAAGACTTTGAAACTCTCAAAGTTGATTTTCTTAGCAAGCTACCTGAAATGCTGAA
AATGTTCGAAGATCGTTTATGTCATAAAACATATTTAAATGGTGATCATGTAACCCATCCTGACTTCATG
TTGTATGACGCTCTTGATGTTGTTTTATACATGGACCCAATGTGCCTGGATGCGTTCCCAAAATTAGTTT
GTTTTAAAAAACGTATTGAAGCTATCCCACAAATTGATAAGTACTTGAAATCCAGCAAGTATATAGCATG
GCCTTTGCAGGGCTGGCAAGCCACGTTTGGTGGTGGCGACCATCCTCC
